Addgene plasmid #62620: p1585588
Purpose: ePathBrick pETM6 vector encoding CsF3H, CsDFR, and DuLAR (1:3:3 Ratio)
Depositing lab: Mattheos Koffas. Depositing organization: Rensselaer Polytechnic Institute. Publication: Improvement of catechin production in Escherichia coli through combinatorial metabolic engineering. Zhao S, Jones JA, Lachance DM, Bhan N, Khalidi O, Venkataraman S, Wang Z, Koffas MA. Metab Eng. 2014 Dec 17;28C:43-53. doi: 10.1016/j.ymben.2014.12.002. PubMed 25527438.
Backbone
  Vector backbone: pETM6
  Backbone size w/o insert (bp): 5203
  Total vector size (bp): 9155
  Vector type: Bacterial Expression, Synthetic Biology
Growth in bacteria
  Bacterial resistance: Ampicillin, 100 μg/mL
  Growth temperature: 37°C
  Growth strain: DH5alpha
  Copy number: High Copy
Gene/Insert 1
  Gene/Insert name: flavaone 3B-hydroxylase (alt name: CsF3H)
  Species: Camellia sinensis
  Insert size (bp): 1200
  Promoter: T7
  Tag / fusion protein: GBD (C terminal on insert)
  Cloning method: Restriction Enzyme; 5′ cloning site NdeI (not destroyed); 3′ cloning site XhoI (not destroyed)
  Sequencing primers: 5′ gcaccgaccaccaccctgac; 3′ cctcatcttcatcaccggc
Gene/Insert 2
  Gene/Insert name: dihydroflavonol 4-reductase (alt name: CsDFR)
  Species: Camellia sinensis
  Insert size (bp): 1074
  Promoter: T7
  Tag / fusion protein: SH3 (C terminal on insert)
  Cloning method: Restriction Enzyme; 5′ cloning site NdeI (not destroyed); 3′ cloning site XhoI (not destroyed)
  Sequencing primers: 5′ gaaagatagcgttgcaagcgc; 3′ gacgacgtttcggaggcag
Gene/Insert 3
  Gene/Insert name: leucoanthocyanidin reductase (alt name: DuLAR)
  Species: Desmodium uncinatum
  Insert size (bp): 1167
  Promoter: T7
  Tag / fusion protein: PDZ (C terminal on insert)
  Cloning method: Restriction Enzyme; 5′ cloning site NdeI (not destroyed); 3′ cloning site XhoI (not destroyed)
  Sequencing primers: 5′ gaccgttagcggtgcaattc; 3′ ccaggctttctttaacaccacc
Gene/Insert 4
  Gene/Insert name: dihydroflavonol 4-reductase (alt name: CsDFR)
  Species: Camellia sinensis
  Insert size (bp): 1074
  Promoter: T7
  Tag / fusion protein: SH3 (C terminal on insert)
  Cloning method: Restriction Enzyme; 5′ cloning site NdeI (not destroyed); 3′ cloning site XhoI (not destroyed)
  Sequencing primers: 5′ gaaagatagcgttgcaagcgc; 3′ gacgacgtttcggaggcag
Gene/Insert 5
  Gene/Insert name: dihydroflavonol 4-reductase (alt name: CsDFR)
  Species: Camellia sinensis
  Insert size (bp): 1074
  Promoter: T7
  Tag / fusion protein: SH3 (C terminal on insert)
  Cloning method: Restriction Enzyme; 5′ cloning site NdeI (not destroyed); 3′ cloning site XhoI (not destroyed)
  Sequencing primers: 5′ gaaagatagcgttgcaagcgc; 3′ gacgacgtttcggaggcag
Gene/Insert 6
  Gene/Insert name: leucoanthocyanidin reductase (alt name: DuLAR)
  Species: Desmodium uncinatum
  Insert size (bp): 1167
  Promoter: T7
  Tag / fusion protein: PDZ (C terminal on insert)
  Cloning method: Restriction Enzyme; 5′ cloning site NdeI (not destroyed); 3′ cloning site XhoI (not destroyed)
  Sequencing primers: 5′ gaccgttagcggtgcaattc; 3′ ccaggctttctttaacaccacc
Gene/Insert 7
  Gene/Insert name: leucoanthocyanidin reductase (alt name: DuLAR)
  Species: Desmodium uncinatum
  Insert size (bp): 1167
  Promoter: T7
  Tag / fusion protein: PDZ (C terminal on insert)
  Cloning method: Restriction Enzyme; 5′ cloning site NdeI (not destroyed); 3′ cloning site XhoI (not destroyed)
  Sequencing primers: 5′ gaccgttagcggtgcaattc; 3′ ccaggctttctttaacaccacc
Terms and licenses: Academic/Nonprofit Terms; Industry Terms: Not Available to Industry
Depositor comments: All genes were cloned in monocistronic form with T7 promoter and T7 terminator.
How to cite: p1585588 was a gift from Mattheos Koffas (Addgene plasmid # 62620 ; http://n2t.net/addgene:62620 ; RRID:Addgene_62620)
