[The description below was written by a language model from this plasmid's Addgene catalogue record and pLannotate feature annotations shown in this document.]
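Description:
p1585588 is a bacterial expression and synthetic biology plasmid built on the ePathBrick vector pETM6. It carries multiple copies of three plant flavonoid-pathway genes for catechin production in Escherichia coli. The backbone is pET-like: a ColE1/pMB1-type origin with the bom region and rop gene, an f1 origin, an ampicillin resistance gene (β-lactamase) for selection, and a lacI repressor gene with its own promoter. The catalogue lists the plasmid as high copy, although a rop gene is annotated. The catalogue also gives a total size of 9,155 bp, whereas the depositor's full sequence is 14,761 nt; the longer figure fits the seven expression cassettes in the feature table.

The payload consists of seven monocistronic units in the same orientation. Each has its own T7 promoter, lac operator, T7 gene 10 ribosome binding site, coding sequence and T7 terminator, so expression depends on T7 RNA polymerase and is IPTG-inducible. The order is one copy of Camellia sinensis flavanone 3β-hydroxylase (CsF3H), then CsDFR, DuLAR, CsDFR, CsDFR, DuLAR, DuLAR. This gives the stated 1:3:3 ratio of F3H to dihydroflavonol 4-reductase to Desmodium uncinatum leucoanthocyanidin reductase. The automated annotation labels F3H and DFR by homology to parsley and grape proteins, but the record gives tea plant as their source.

According to the catalogue, the enzymes carry C-terminal GBD, SH3 and PDZ tags respectively. These names correspond to protein–protein interaction modules commonly used to co-localise enzymes on synthetic scaffolds, though the record does not say how they are used here. The WASP-derived fragment annotated after F3H is consistent with the GBD element, while the SH3 and PDZ elements are not annotated. A partial S-tag sequence also lies downstream of each gene. The construct belongs to a combinatorial study of gene dosage aimed at improving conversion of flavanones to catechins.
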