Features (pLannotate 1.2.2; 55 found; start..end, strand, type, name):
      3..27      +  protein_bind   lac operator: The lac repressor binds to the lac operator to inhibit transcription in E. coli. This inhibition can be relieved by adding lactose or isopropyl-β-D-thiogalactopyranoside (IPTG). lac repressor encoded by lacI
     42..64      +  RBS            RBS: efficient ribosome binding site from bacteriophage T7 gene 10 (Olins and Rangwala, 1989)
     72..1175    +  CDS            FHT: FL3H_PETCR - Experimental evidence at protein level: Swiss-Prot protein existence level 1. Involved in the conversion of (2S)-naringenin to (+)-(2R/3R)- dihydrokaempferol. From Petroselinum crispum (Parsley) (Petroselinum hortense).
   1176..1271    +  CDS            WAS (fragment): WASP_HUMAN - Also known as IMD2. Experimental evidence at protein level: Swiss-Prot protein existence level 1. Effector protein for Rho-type GTPases that regulates actin filament reorganization via its interaction with the Arp2/3 complex (PubMed:12235133, PubMed:12769847, PubMed:16275905). Important for efficient actin polymerization (PubMed:8625410, PubMed:12235133, PubMed:16275905). Possible regulator of lymphocyte and platelet function (PubMed:9405671). Mediates actin filament reorganization and the formation of actin pedestals upon infection by pathogenic bacteria (PubMed:18650809). In add
   1287..1328    +  CDS            S-Tag (fragment): affinity and epitope tag derived from pancreatic ribonuclease A
   1384..1431    +  terminator     T7 terminator: transcription terminator for bacteriophage T7 RNA polymerase
   1465..1483    +  promoter       T7 promoter: promoter for bacteriophage T7 RNA polymerase
   1484..1508    +  protein_bind   lac operator: The lac repressor binds to the lac operator to inhibit transcription in E. coli. This inhibition can be relieved by adding lactose or isopropyl-β-D-thiogalactopyranoside (IPTG). lac repressor encoded by lacI
   1523..1545    +  RBS            RBS: efficient ribosome binding site from bacteriophage T7 gene 10 (Olins and Rangwala, 1989)
   1595..2584    +  CDS            DFR: DFRA_VITVI - Experimental evidence at protein level: Swiss-Prot protein existence level 1. Bifunctional enzyme involved in flavonoid metabolism. From Vitis vinifera (Grape).
   2642..2683    +  CDS            S-Tag (fragment): affinity and epitope tag derived from pancreatic ribonuclease A
   2739..2786    +  terminator     T7 terminator: transcription terminator for bacteriophage T7 RNA polymerase
   2820..2838    +  promoter       T7 promoter: promoter for bacteriophage T7 RNA polymerase
   2839..2863    +  protein_bind   lac operator: The lac repressor binds to the lac operator to inhibit transcription in E. coli. This inhibition can be relieved by adding lactose or isopropyl-β-D-thiogalactopyranoside (IPTG). lac repressor encoded by lacI
   2878..2900    +  RBS            RBS: efficient ribosome binding site from bacteriophage T7 gene 10 (Olins and Rangwala, 1989)
   2908..4053    +  CDS            LAR: LAR_DESUN - Experimental evidence at protein level: Swiss-Prot protein existence level 1. Catalyzes the synthesis of catechin from 3,4-cis- leucocyanidin. Also synthesizes afzelechin and gallocatechin. From Desmodium uncinatum (Silverleaf Spanish clover) (Hedysarum uncinatum).
   4090..4131    +  CDS            S-Tag (fragment): affinity and epitope tag derived from pancreatic ribonuclease A
   4187..4234    +  terminator     T7 terminator: transcription terminator for bacteriophage T7 RNA polymerase
   4268..4286    +  promoter       T7 promoter: promoter for bacteriophage T7 RNA polymerase
   4287..4311    +  protein_bind   lac operator: The lac repressor binds to the lac operator to inhibit transcription in E. coli. This inhibition can be relieved by adding lactose or isopropyl-β-D-thiogalactopyranoside (IPTG). lac repressor encoded by lacI
   4326..4348    +  RBS            RBS: efficient ribosome binding site from bacteriophage T7 gene 10 (Olins and Rangwala, 1989)
   4398..5387    +  CDS            DFR: DFRA_VITVI - Experimental evidence at protein level: Swiss-Prot protein existence level 1. Bifunctional enzyme involved in flavonoid metabolism. From Vitis vinifera (Grape).
   5445..5486    +  CDS            S-Tag (fragment): affinity and epitope tag derived from pancreatic ribonuclease A
   5542..5589    +  terminator     T7 terminator: transcription terminator for bacteriophage T7 RNA polymerase
   5623..5641    +  promoter       T7 promoter: promoter for bacteriophage T7 RNA polymerase
   5642..5666    +  protein_bind   lac operator: The lac repressor binds to the lac operator to inhibit transcription in E. coli. This inhibition can be relieved by adding lactose or isopropyl-β-D-thiogalactopyranoside (IPTG). lac repressor encoded by lacI
   5681..5703    +  RBS            RBS: efficient ribosome binding site from bacteriophage T7 gene 10 (Olins and Rangwala, 1989)
   5753..6742    +  CDS            DFR: DFRA_VITVI - Experimental evidence at protein level: Swiss-Prot protein existence level 1. Bifunctional enzyme involved in flavonoid metabolism. From Vitis vinifera (Grape).
   6800..6841    +  CDS            S-Tag (fragment): affinity and epitope tag derived from pancreatic ribonuclease A
   6897..6944    +  terminator     T7 terminator: transcription terminator for bacteriophage T7 RNA polymerase
   6978..6996    +  promoter       T7 promoter: promoter for bacteriophage T7 RNA polymerase
   6997..7021    +  protein_bind   lac operator: The lac repressor binds to the lac operator to inhibit transcription in E. coli. This inhibition can be relieved by adding lactose or isopropyl-β-D-thiogalactopyranoside (IPTG). lac repressor encoded by lacI
   7036..7058    +  RBS            RBS: efficient ribosome binding site from bacteriophage T7 gene 10 (Olins and Rangwala, 1989)
   7066..8211    +  CDS            LAR: LAR_DESUN - Experimental evidence at protein level: Swiss-Prot protein existence level 1. Catalyzes the synthesis of catechin from 3,4-cis- leucocyanidin. Also synthesizes afzelechin and gallocatechin. From Desmodium uncinatum (Silverleaf Spanish clover) (Hedysarum uncinatum).
   8248..8289    +  CDS            S-Tag (fragment): affinity and epitope tag derived from pancreatic ribonuclease A
   8345..8392    +  terminator     T7 terminator: transcription terminator for bacteriophage T7 RNA polymerase
   8426..8444    +  promoter       T7 promoter: promoter for bacteriophage T7 RNA polymerase
   8445..8469    +  protein_bind   lac operator: The lac repressor binds to the lac operator to inhibit transcription in E. coli. This inhibition can be relieved by adding lactose or isopropyl-β-D-thiogalactopyranoside (IPTG). lac repressor encoded by lacI
   8484..8506    +  RBS            RBS: efficient ribosome binding site from bacteriophage T7 gene 10 (Olins and Rangwala, 1989)
   8514..9659    +  CDS            LAR: LAR_DESUN - Experimental evidence at protein level: Swiss-Prot protein existence level 1. Catalyzes the synthesis of catechin from 3,4-cis- leucocyanidin. Also synthesizes afzelechin and gallocatechin. From Desmodium uncinatum (Silverleaf Spanish clover) (Hedysarum uncinatum).
   9696..9737    +  CDS            S-Tag (fragment): affinity and epitope tag derived from pancreatic ribonuclease A
   9793..9840    +  terminator     T7 terminator: transcription terminator for bacteriophage T7 RNA polymerase
   9884..10339   +  rep_origin     f1 ori (sequence partly withheld): f1 bacteriophage origin of replication; arrow indicates direction of (+) strand synthesis
  10454..11314   -  CDS            AmpR: β-lactamase; bla; confers resistance to ampicillin, carbenicillin, and related antibiotics
  11315..11407   -  promoter       AmpR promoter: bla
  11488..12076   +  rep_origin     ori: high-copy-number ColE1/pMB1/pBR322/pUC origin of replication
  12262..12404   -  misc_feature   bom: basis of mobility region from pBR322
  12506..12697   -  CDS            rop: Rop protein, which maintains plasmids at low copy number; rop
  12714..13094   +  CDS            YPB1_ECOLX: Protein predicted: Swiss-Prot protein existence level 4. From Escherichia coli.
  13156..13220   -  CDS            TcR (fragment): tetracycline efflux protein; tet; confers resistance to tetracycline
  13235..13256   -  protein_bind   CAP binding site: CAP binding activates transcription in the presence of cAMP. E. coli catabolite activator protein
  13269..14351   -  CDS            lacI: lac repressor; lacI; The lac repressor binds to the lac operator to inhibit transcription in E. coli. This inhibition can be relieved by adding lactose or isopropyl-β-D-thiogalactopyranoside (IPTG).
  14352..14429   -  promoter       lacI promoter: lacI
  14437..14710   -  CDS            TcR (fragment): tetracycline efflux protein; tet; confers resistance to tetracycline
  14745..2       +  promoter       T7 promoter (across the origin): promoter for bacteriophage T7 RNA polymerase
>Addgene plasmid #62620 | p1585588 | depositor full sequence | sequence record 103534 | p1585588 sequence 14761 bps
GGGGAATTGTGAGCGGATAACAATTCCCCTCTAGAAATAATTTTGTTTAACTTTAAGAAGGAGATATACA
TATGGCACCGACCACCACCCTGACCGCACTGGCAGAAGAAAAAAGCCTGCAGCAGAAATTTGTTCGTGAT
GAAGATGAACGTCCGAAAGTTGCCTATAATGTGTTTAGCAATGAAATCCCGGTTATTAGCCTGGCAGGTA
TTGATGAAATTGAAGGTCGTCGTAGCGAAATTTGCCGTAAAATTGTTGAAGCATGTGAAGGTTGGGGTGT
TTTTCAGGTTGTTGATCATGGTGTTGATGCAAATCTGATTGCAGAAATGACCCGTCTGGCACGTGAATTT
TTTGCACTGCCTCCGGAAGAAAAACTGCGTTTTGATATGAGCGGTGGTAAAAAAGGTGGTTTTATTGTTA
GCAGCCATCTGCAGGGTGAAGCAGTTCAGGATTGGCGTGAAATTGTTACCTATTTCAGCTATCCGATTCG
TGCACGTGATTATAGCCGTTGGCCTGATAAACCGGAAGGTTGGCGTGCAGTTACCGAAACCTATAGCGAA
AAACTGATGGATCTGGCATGTAAACTGCTGGAAGTTCTGAGCGAAGCAATGGGTCTGGAAAAAGAGGCAC
TGACCAAAGCATGTGTTGATATGGATCAGAAAGTGGTGATCAACTTCTATCCGAAATGTCCGCAGCCGGA
TCTGACCCTGGGTCTGAAACGTCATACCGATCCGGGTACAATTACCCTGCTGCTGCAAGATCAGGTGGGT
GGTCTGCAGGCAACCCGTGATGGTGGCAAAACCTGGATTACCGTTCAGCCGGTTGAAGGTGCATTTGTTG
TTAATCTGGGTGATCATGGCCATTATCTGAGCAATGGTCGCTTTAAAAACGCAGATCATCAGGCAGTTGT
TAATAGCAATTGTAGCCGTCTGAGCATTGCAACCTTTCAGAATCCGGCACCGGAAGCAACCGTTTATCCG
CTGAAAATTCGTGAAGGTGAAAAACCGATTCTGGAAGAACCGATTACCTTTGCCGATATGTATAAACGCA
AAATGAGCAAAGATATCGAGCTGGCCAAACTGAAAAAACTGGCGAAAGAAAAAAAACTGCTGCAAGACCA
GCAGGATATCGAAAAAGCAAAACTGGAAATCAAAAGCACCGATGAAATCTTCGCCCTGGTTGGTGCACTG
ATGCATGTTATGCAGAAACGTAGCCGTGCAATTCATAGCAGTGATGAAGGTGAAGATCAAGCCGGTGATG
AAGATGAGGATTAACTCGAGTCTGGTAAAGAAACCGCTGCTGCGAAATTTGAACGCCAGCACATGGACTC
GTCTACTAGTCGCAGCTTAATTAACCTAAACTGCTGCCACCGCTGAGCAATAACTAGCATAACCCCTTGG
GGCCTCTAAACGGGTCTTGAGGGGTTTTTTGCTAGGATCGAGATCGATCTCGATCCCGCGAAATTAATAC
GACTCACTATAGGGGAATTGTGAGCGGATAACAATTCCCCTCTAGAAATAATTTTGTTTAACTTTAAGAA
GGAGATATACATATGAAAGATAGCGTTGCAAGCGCAACCGCAAGCGCACCGGGTACAGTTTGTGTTACCG
GTGCAGCAGGTTTTATTGGTAGCTGGCTGGTTATGCGTCTGCTGGAACGTGGTTATATTGTTCGTGCAAC
CGTTCGTGATCCGGCAAATCTGAAAAAAGTTAAACATCTGCTGGATCTGCCGAAAGCAGATACCAATCTG
ACCCTGTGGAAAGCCGATCTGAATGAAGAGGGTAGCTTTGATGAAGCAATTGAAGGTTGTAGCGGTGTTT
TTCATGTTGCAACCCCGATGGATTTTGAAAGCAAAGATCCGGAAAACGAAGTGATTAAACCGACCATTAA
CGGTGTGCTGAGCATTATTCGTAGCTGTACCAAAGCAAAAACCGTTAAACGTCTGGTTTTTACCAGCAGC
GCAGGTACAGTTAATGTTCAAGAACATCAGCAGCCGGTGTTTGATGAAAACAATTGGAGCGATCTGCACT
TCATCAACAAAAAAAAAATGACCGGCTGGATGTATTTTGTGAGCAAAACCCTGGCAGAAAAAGCAGCATG
GGAAGCAGCAAAAGAAAACAACATTGATTTCATCAGCATTATCCCGACCCTGGTTGGTGGTCCGTTTATT
ATGCCGACCTTTCCGCCTAGCCTGATTACCGCACTGAGCCCGATTACCCGTAATGAAGGTCATTATTCCA
TTATCAAACAGGGCCAGTTTGTGCATCTGGATGATCTGTGTGAAAGCCACATTTTTCTGTATGAACGTCC
GCAGGCAGAAGGTCGTTATATTTGTAGCAGCCATGATGCAACCATTCATGATCTGGCCAAACTGATGCGT
GAAAAATGGCCTGAATATAATGTTCCGACCGAATTCAAAGGCATCGATAAAGATCTGCCGGTTGTTAGCT
TTTCCAGCAAAAAACTGATTGGCATGGGCTTCGAGTTCAAATATAGCCTGGAAGATATGTTTCGTGGTGC
CATTGATACCTGTCGTGAAAAAGGTCTGCTGCCGCATAGCTTTGCAGAAAATCCGGTTAATGGCAACAAA
GTGCCTCCTCCTGCACTGCCTCCGAAACGTCGTCGTTAACTCGAGTCTGGTAAAGAAACCGCTGCTGCGA
AATTTGAACGCCAGCACATGGACTCGTCTACTAGTCGCAGCTTAATTAACCTAAACTGCTGCCACCGCTG
AGCAATAACTAGCATAACCCCTTGGGGCCTCTAAACGGGTCTTGAGGGGTTTTTTGCTAGGATCGAGATC
GATCTCGATCCCGCGAAATTAATACGACTCACTATAGGGGAATTGTGAGCGGATAACAATTCCCCTCTAG
AAATAATTTTGTTTAACTTTAAGAAGGAGATATACATATGACCGTTAGCGGTGCAATTCCGAGCATGACC
AAAAATCGTACCCTGGTTGTTGGTGGCACCGGTTTTATTGGTCAGTTTATTACCAAAGCAAGCCTGGGTT
TTGGTTATCCGACCTTTCTGCTGGTTCGTCCGGGTCCGGTTAGCCCGAGCAAAGCAGTTATTATCAAAAC
CTTTCAGGATAAAGGTGCCAAAGTGATTTATGGCGTGATCAACGATAAAGAATGCATGGAAAAAATTCTG
AAAGAGTACGAGATCGACGTTGTTATTAGCCTGGTGGGTGGTGCACGTCTGCTGGATCAGCTGACCCTGC
TGGAAGCAATTAAAAGCGTTAAAACCATCAAACGTTTTCTGCCGAGCGAATTTGGCCATGATGTTGATCG
TACCGATCCGGTTGAACCGGGTCTGACCATGTATAAAGAAAAACGTCTGGTGCGTCGTGCCGTTGAAGAA
TATGGTATTCCGTTTACCAATATCTGCTGCAATAGCATTGCAAGCTGGCCGTATTATGATAATTGTCATC
CGAGCCAGGTTCCGCCTCCGATGGATCAGTTTCAGATTTATGGTGATGGTAACACCAAAGCCTATTTCAT
TGATGGCAACGATATCGGCAAATTTACCATGAAAACCATCGATGATATTCGCACCCTGAACAAAAATGTT
CATTTTCGTCCGAGCAGCAACTGCTACAGCATTAATGAACTGGCAAGCCTGTGGGAGAAAAAAATCGGTC
GTACACTGCCTCGTTTTACCGTTACCGCAGATAAACTGCTGGCACATGCAGCAGAAAACATTATTCCGGA
AAGCATTGTTAGCAGCTTTACCCACGATATCTTTATTAACGGTTGCCAGGTGAACTTTAGCATCGATGAA
CATAGTGATGTGGAAATCGATACACTGTATCCGGATGAAAAATTTCGTAGCCTGGATGATTGCTATGAAG
ATTTTGTTCCGATGGTGCACGATAAAATTCATGCAGGTAAAAGCGGTGAAATCAAAATCAAAGATGGTAA
ACCGCTGGTTCAGACCGGCACCATTGAAGAAATTAACAAAGACATTAAAACCCTGGTGGAAACCCAGCCG
AATGAAGAGATCAAAAAAGATATGAAAGCACTGGTTGAAGCCGTTCCGATTAGCGCAATGGGTGGTGTTA
AAGAAAGCCTGGTTTAACTCGAGTCTGGTAAAGAAACCGCTGCTGCGAAATTTGAACGCCAGCACATGGA
CTCGTCTACTAGTCGCAGCTTAATTAACCTAAACTGCTGCCACCGCTGAGCAATAACTAGCATAACCCCT
TGGGGCCTCTAAACGGGTCTTGAGGGGTTTTTTGCTAGGATCGAGATCGATCTCGATCCCGCGAAATTAA
TACGACTCACTATAGGGGAATTGTGAGCGGATAACAATTCCCCTCTAGAAATAATTTTGTTTAACTTTAA
GAAGGAGATATACATATGAAAGATAGCGTTGCAAGCGCAACCGCAAGCGCACCGGGTACAGTTTGTGTTA
CCGGTGCAGCAGGTTTTATTGGTAGCTGGCTGGTTATGCGTCTGCTGGAACGTGGTTATATTGTTCGTGC
AACCGTTCGTGATCCGGCAAATCTGAAAAAAGTTAAACATCTGCTGGATCTGCCGAAAGCAGATACCAAT
CTGACCCTGTGGAAAGCCGATCTGAATGAAGAGGGTAGCTTTGATGAAGCAATTGAAGGTTGTAGCGGTG
TTTTTCATGTTGCAACCCCGATGGATTTTGAAAGCAAAGATCCGGAAAACGAAGTGATTAAACCGACCAT
TAACGGTGTGCTGAGCATTATTCGTAGCTGTACCAAAGCAAAAACCGTTAAACGTCTGGTTTTTACCAGC
AGCGCAGGTACAGTTAATGTTCAAGAACATCAGCAGCCGGTGTTTGATGAAAACAATTGGAGCGATCTGC
ACTTCATCAACAAAAAAAAAATGACCGGCTGGATGTATTTTGTGAGCAAAACCCTGGCAGAAAAAGCAGC
ATGGGAAGCAGCAAAAGAAAACAACATTGATTTCATCAGCATTATCCCGACCCTGGTTGGTGGTCCGTTT
ATTATGCCGACCTTTCCGCCTAGCCTGATTACCGCACTGAGCCCGATTACCCGTAATGAAGGTCATTATT
CCATTATCAAACAGGGCCAGTTTGTGCATCTGGATGATCTGTGTGAAAGCCACATTTTTCTGTATGAACG
TCCGCAGGCAGAAGGTCGTTATATTTGTAGCAGCCATGATGCAACCATTCATGATCTGGCCAAACTGATG
CGTGAAAAATGGCCTGAATATAATGTTCCGACCGAATTCAAAGGCATCGATAAAGATCTGCCGGTTGTTA
GCTTTTCCAGCAAAAAACTGATTGGCATGGGCTTCGAGTTCAAATATAGCCTGGAAGATATGTTTCGTGG
TGCCATTGATACCTGTCGTGAAAAAGGTCTGCTGCCGCATAGCTTTGCAGAAAATCCGGTTAATGGCAAC
AAAGTGCCTCCTCCTGCACTGCCTCCGAAACGTCGTCGTTAACTCGAGTCTGGTAAAGAAACCGCTGCTG
CGAAATTTGAACGCCAGCACATGGACTCGTCTACTAGTCGCAGCTTAATTAACCTAAACTGCTGCCACCG
CTGAGCAATAACTAGCATAACCCCTTGGGGCCTCTAAACGGGTCTTGAGGGGTTTTTTGCTAGGATCGAG
ATCGATCTCGATCCCGCGAAATTAATACGACTCACTATAGGGGAATTGTGAGCGGATAACAATTCCCCTC
TAGAAATAATTTTGTTTAACTTTAAGAAGGAGATATACATATGAAAGATAGCGTTGCAAGCGCAACCGCA
AGCGCACCGGGTACAGTTTGTGTTACCGGTGCAGCAGGTTTTATTGGTAGCTGGCTGGTTATGCGTCTGC
TGGAACGTGGTTATATTGTTCGTGCAACCGTTCGTGATCCGGCAAATCTGAAAAAAGTTAAACATCTGCT
GGATCTGCCGAAAGCAGATACCAATCTGACCCTGTGGAAAGCCGATCTGAATGAAGAGGGTAGCTTTGAT
GAAGCAATTGAAGGTTGTAGCGGTGTTTTTCATGTTGCAACCCCGATGGATTTTGAAAGCAAAGATCCGG
AAAACGAAGTGATTAAACCGACCATTAACGGTGTGCTGAGCATTATTCGTAGCTGTACCAAAGCAAAAAC
CGTTAAACGTCTGGTTTTTACCAGCAGCGCAGGTACAGTTAATGTTCAAGAACATCAGCAGCCGGTGTTT
GATGAAAACAATTGGAGCGATCTGCACTTCATCAACAAAAAAAAAATGACCGGCTGGATGTATTTTGTGA
GCAAAACCCTGGCAGAAAAAGCAGCATGGGAAGCAGCAAAAGAAAACAACATTGATTTCATCAGCATTAT
CCCGACCCTGGTTGGTGGTCCGTTTATTATGCCGACCTTTCCGCCTAGCCTGATTACCGCACTGAGCCCG
ATTACCCGTAATGAAGGTCATTATTCCATTATCAAACAGGGCCAGTTTGTGCATCTGGATGATCTGTGTG
AAAGCCACATTTTTCTGTATGAACGTCCGCAGGCAGAAGGTCGTTATATTTGTAGCAGCCATGATGCAAC
CATTCATGATCTGGCCAAACTGATGCGTGAAAAATGGCCTGAATATAATGTTCCGACCGAATTCAAAGGC
ATCGATAAAGATCTGCCGGTTGTTAGCTTTTCCAGCAAAAAACTGATTGGCATGGGCTTCGAGTTCAAAT
ATAGCCTGGAAGATATGTTTCGTGGTGCCATTGATACCTGTCGTGAAAAAGGTCTGCTGCCGCATAGCTT
TGCAGAAAATCCGGTTAATGGCAACAAAGTGCCTCCTCCTGCACTGCCTCCGAAACGTCGTCGTTAACTC
GAGTCTGGTAAAGAAACCGCTGCTGCGAAATTTGAACGCCAGCACATGGACTCGTCTACTAGTCGCAGCT
TAATTAACCTAAACTGCTGCCACCGCTGAGCAATAACTAGCATAACCCCTTGGGGCCTCTAAACGGGTCT
TGAGGGGTTTTTTGCTAGGATCGAGATCGATCTCGATCCCGCGAAATTAATACGACTCACTATAGGGGAA
TTGTGAGCGGATAACAATTCCCCTCTAGAAATAATTTTGTTTAACTTTAAGAAGGAGATATACATATGAC
CGTTAGCGGTGCAATTCCGAGCATGACCAAAAATCGTACCCTGGTTGTTGGTGGCACCGGTTTTATTGGT
CAGTTTATTACCAAAGCAAGCCTGGGTTTTGGTTATCCGACCTTTCTGCTGGTTCGTCCGGGTCCGGTTA
GCCCGAGCAAAGCAGTTATTATCAAAACCTTTCAGGATAAAGGTGCCAAAGTGATTTATGGCGTGATCAA
CGATAAAGAATGCATGGAAAAAATTCTGAAAGAGTACGAGATCGACGTTGTTATTAGCCTGGTGGGTGGT
GCACGTCTGCTGGATCAGCTGACCCTGCTGGAAGCAATTAAAAGCGTTAAAACCATCAAACGTTTTCTGC
CGAGCGAATTTGGCCATGATGTTGATCGTACCGATCCGGTTGAACCGGGTCTGACCATGTATAAAGAAAA
ACGTCTGGTGCGTCGTGCCGTTGAAGAATATGGTATTCCGTTTACCAATATCTGCTGCAATAGCATTGCA
AGCTGGCCGTATTATGATAATTGTCATCCGAGCCAGGTTCCGCCTCCGATGGATCAGTTTCAGATTTATG
GTGATGGTAACACCAAAGCCTATTTCATTGATGGCAACGATATCGGCAAATTTACCATGAAAACCATCGA
TGATATTCGCACCCTGAACAAAAATGTTCATTTTCGTCCGAGCAGCAACTGCTACAGCATTAATGAACTG
GCAAGCCTGTGGGAGAAAAAAATCGGTCGTACACTGCCTCGTTTTACCGTTACCGCAGATAAACTGCTGG
CACATGCAGCAGAAAACATTATTCCGGAAAGCATTGTTAGCAGCTTTACCCACGATATCTTTATTAACGG
TTGCCAGGTGAACTTTAGCATCGATGAACATAGTGATGTGGAAATCGATACACTGTATCCGGATGAAAAA
TTTCGTAGCCTGGATGATTGCTATGAAGATTTTGTTCCGATGGTGCACGATAAAATTCATGCAGGTAAAA
GCGGTGAAATCAAAATCAAAGATGGTAAACCGCTGGTTCAGACCGGCACCATTGAAGAAATTAACAAAGA
CATTAAAACCCTGGTGGAAACCCAGCCGAATGAAGAGATCAAAAAAGATATGAAAGCACTGGTTGAAGCC
GTTCCGATTAGCGCAATGGGTGGTGTTAAAGAAAGCCTGGTTTAACTCGAGTCTGGTAAAGAAACCGCTG
CTGCGAAATTTGAACGCCAGCACATGGACTCGTCTACTAGTCGCAGCTTAATTAACCTAAACTGCTGCCA
CCGCTGAGCAATAACTAGCATAACCCCTTGGGGCCTCTAAACGGGTCTTGAGGGGTTTTTTGCTAGGATC
GAGATCGATCTCGATCCCGCGAAATTAATACGACTCACTATAGGGGAATTGTGAGCGGATAACAATTCCC
CTCTAGAAATAATTTTGTTTAACTTTAAGAAGGAGATATACATATGACCGTTAGCGGTGCAATTCCGAGC
ATGACCAAAAATCGTACCCTGGTTGTTGGTGGCACCGGTTTTATTGGTCAGTTTATTACCAAAGCAAGCC
TGGGTTTTGGTTATCCGACCTTTCTGCTGGTTCGTCCGGGTCCGGTTAGCCCGAGCAAAGCAGTTATTAT
CAAAACCTTTCAGGATAAAGGTGCCAAAGTGATTTATGGCGTGATCAACGATAAAGAATGCATGGAAAAA
ATTCTGAAAGAGTACGAGATCGACGTTGTTATTAGCCTGGTGGGTGGTGCACGTCTGCTGGATCAGCTGA
CCCTGCTGGAAGCAATTAAAAGCGTTAAAACCATCAAACGTTTTCTGCCGAGCGAATTTGGCCATGATGT
TGATCGTACCGATCCGGTTGAACCGGGTCTGACCATGTATAAAGAAAAACGTCTGGTGCGTCGTGCCGTT
GAAGAATATGGTATTCCGTTTACCAATATCTGCTGCAATAGCATTGCAAGCTGGCCGTATTATGATAATT
GTCATCCGAGCCAGGTTCCGCCTCCGATGGATCAGTTTCAGATTTATGGTGATGGTAACACCAAAGCCTA
TTTCATTGATGGCAACGATATCGGCAAATTTACCATGAAAACCATCGATGATATTCGCACCCTGAACAAA
AATGTTCATTTTCGTCCGAGCAGCAACTGCTACAGCATTAATGAACTGGCAAGCCTGTGGGAGAAAAAAA
TCGGTCGTACACTGCCTCGTTTTACCGTTACCGCAGATAAACTGCTGGCACATGCAGCAGAAAACATTAT
TCCGGAAAGCATTGTTAGCAGCTTTACCCACGATATCTTTATTAACGGTTGCCAGGTGAACTTTAGCATC
GATGAACATAGTGATGTGGAAATCGATACACTGTATCCGGATGAAAAATTTCGTAGCCTGGATGATTGCT
ATGAAGATTTTGTTCCGATGGTGCACGATAAAATTCATGCAGGTAAAAGCGGTGAAATCAAAATCAAAGA
TGGTAAACCGCTGGTTCAGACCGGCACCATTGAAGAAATTAACAAAGACATTAAAACCCTGGTGGAAACC
CAGCCGAATGAAGAGATCAAAAAAGATATGAAAGCACTGGTTGAAGCCGTTCCGATTAGCGCAATGGGTG
GTGTTAAAGAAAGCCTGGTTTAACTCGAGTCTGGTAAAGAAACCGCTGCTGCGAAATTTGAACGCCAGCA
CATGGACTCGTCTACTAGTCGCAGCTTAATTAACCTAAACTGCTGCCACCGCTGAGCAATAACTAGCATA
ACCCCTTGGGGCCTCTAAACGGGTCTTGAGGGGTTTTTTGCTAGCGAAAGGAGGAGTCGACTATATCCGG
ATTGGCGAATGGG
[124 nt withheld, positions 9884-10007]
C
[91 nt withheld, positions 10009-10099]
A
[49 nt withheld, positions 10101-10149]
CCTTTGACGTTGGAGTCCACGTTCTTT
[37 nt withheld, positions 10177-10213]
ACCCTATCTCGGTCTATTCTTTTGATTTATAAGGGATTTTGCCGATTTCGGCCTATTGGTTAAAAAATGA
GCTGATTTAACAAAAATTTAACGCGAATTTTAACAAAATATTAACGTTTACAATTTCTGGCGGCACGATG
GCATGAGATTATCAAAAAGGATCTTCACCTAGATCCTTTTAAATTAAAAATGAAGTTTTAAATCAATCTA
AAGTATATATGAGTAAACTTGGTCTGACAGTTACCAATGCTTAATCAGTGAGGCACCTATCTCAGCGATC
TGTCTATTTCGTTCATCCATAGTTGCCTGACTCCCCGTCGTGTAGATAACTACGATACGGGAGGGCTTAC
CATCTGGCCCCAGTGCTGCAATGATACCGCGAGACCCACGCTCACCGGCTCCAGATTTATCAGCAATAAA
CCAGCCAGCCGGAAGGGCCGAGCGCAGAAGTGGTCCTGCAACTTTATCCGCCTCCATCCAGTCTATTAAT
TGTTGCCGGGAAGCTAGAGTAAGTAGTTCGCCAGTTAATAGTTTGCGCAACGTTGTTGCCATTGCTACAG
GCATCGTGGTGTCACGCTCGTCGTTTGGTATGGCTTCATTCAGCTCCGGTTCCCAACGATCAAGGCGAGT
TACATGATCCCCCATGTTGTGCAAAAAAGCGGTTAGCTCCTTCGGTCCTCCGATCGTTGTCAGAAGTAAG
TTGGCCGCAGTGTTATCACTCATGGTTATGGCAGCACTGCATAATTCTCTTACTGTCATGCCATCCGTAA
GATGCTTTTCTGTGACTGGTGAGTACTCAACCAAGTCATTCTGAGAATAGTGTATGCGGCGACCGAGTTG
CTCTTGCCCGGCGTCAATACGGGATAATACCGCGCCACATAGCAGAACTTTAAAAGTGCTCATCATTGGA
AAACGTTCTTCGGGGCGAAAACTCTCAAGGATCTTACCGCTGTTGAGATCCAGTTCGATGTAACCCACTC
GTGCACCCAACTGATCTTCAGCATCTTTTACTTTCACCAGCGTTTCTGGGTGAGCAAAAACAGGAAGGCA
AAATGCCGCAAAAAAGGGAATAAGGGCGACACGGAAATGTTGAATACTCATACTCTTCCTTTTTCAATCA
TGATTGAAGCATTTATCAGGGTTATTGTCTCATGAGCGGATACATATTTGAATGTATTTAGAAAAATAAA
CAAATAGGTCATGACCAAAATCCCTTAACGTGAGTTTTCGTTCCACTGAGCGTCAGACCCCGTAGAAAAG
ATCAAAGGATCTTCTTGAGATCCTTTTTTTCTGCGCGTAATCTGCTGCTTGCAAACAAAAAAACCACCGC
TACCAGCGGTGGTTTGTTTGCCGGATCAAGAGCTACCAACTCTTTTTCCGAAGGTAACTGGCTTCAGCAG
AGCGCAGATACCAAATACTGTCCTTCTAGTGTAGCCGTAGTTAGGCCACCACTTCAAGAACTCTGTAGCA
CCGCCTACATACCTCGCTCTGCTAATCCTGTTACCAGTGGCTGCTGCCAGTGGCGATAAGTCGTGTCTTA
CCGGGTTGGACTCAAGACGATAGTTACCGGATAAGGCGCAGCGGTCGGGCTGAACGGGGGGTTCGTGCAC
ACAGCCCAGCTTGGAGCGAACGACCTACACCGAACTGAGATACCTACAGCGTGAGCTATGAGAAAGCGCC
ACGCTTCCCGAAGGGAGAAAGGCGGACAGGTATCCGGTAAGCGGCAGGGTCGGAACAGGAGAGCGCACGA
GGGAGCTTCCAGGGGGAAACGCCTGGTATCTTTATAGTCCTGTCGGGTTTCGCCACCTCTGACTTGAGCG
TCGATTTTTGTGATGCTCGTCAGGGGGGCGGAGCCTATGGAAAAACGCCAGCAACGCGGCCTTTTTACGG
TTCCTGGCCTTTTGCTGGCCTTTTGCTCACATGTTCTTTCCTGCGTTATCCCCTGATTCTGTGGATAACC
GTATTACCGCCTTTGAGTGAGCTGATACCGCTCGCCGCAGCCGAACGACCGAGCGCAGCGAGTCAGTGAG
CGAGGAAGCGGAAGAGCGCCTGATGCGGTATTTTCTCCTTACGCATCTGTGCGGTATTTCACACCGCATA
TATGGTGCACTCTCAGTACAATCTGCTCTGATGCCGCATAGTTAAGCCAGTATACACTCCGCTATCGCTA
CGTGACTGGGTCATGGCTGCGCCCCGACACCCGCCAACACCCGCTGACGCGCCCTGACGGGCTTGTCTGC
TCCCGGCATCCGCTTACAGACAAGCTGTGACCGTCTCCGGGAGCTGCATGTGTCAGAGGTTTTCACCGTC
ATCACCGAAACGCGCGAGGCAGCTGCGGTAAAGCTCATCAGCGTGGTCGTGAAGCGATTCACAGATGTCT
GCCTGTTCATCCGCGTCCAGCTCGTTGAGTTTCTCCAGAAGCGTTAATGTCTGGCTTCTGATAAAGCGGG
CCATGTTAAGGGCGGTTTTTTCCTGTTTGGTCACTGATGCCTCCGTGTAAGGGGGATTTCTGTTCATGGG
GGTAATGATACCGATGAAACGAGAGAGGATGCTCACGATACGGGTTACTGATGATGAACATGCCCGGTTA
CTGGAACGTTGTGAGGGTAAACAACTGGCGGTATGGATGCGGCGGGACCAGAGAAAAATCACTCAGGGTC
AATGCCAGCGCTTCGTTAATACAGATGTAGGTGTTCCACAGGGTAGCCAGCAGCATCCTGCGATGCAGAT
CCGGAACATAATGGTGCAGGGCGCTGACTTCCGCGTTTCCAGACTTTACGAAACACGGAAACCGAAGACC
ATTCATGTTGTTGCTCAGGTCGCAGACGTTTTGCAGCAGCAGTCGCTTCACGTTCGCTCGCGTATCGGTG
ATTCATTCTGCTAACCAGTAAGGCAACCCCGCCAGCCTAGCCGGGTCCTCAACGACAGGAGCACGATCAT
GCTAGTCATGCCCCGCGCCCACCGGAAGGAGCTGACTGGGTTGAAGGCTCTCAAGGGCATCGGTCGAGAT
CCCGGTGCCTAATGAGTGAGCTAACTTACATTAATTGCGTTGCGCTCACTGCCCGCTTTCCAGTCGGGAA
ACCTGTCGTGCCAGCTGCATTAATGAATCGGCCAACGCGCGGGGAGAGGCGGTTTGCGTATTGGGCGCCA
GGGTGGTTTTTCTTTTCACCAGTGAGACGGGCAACAGCTGATTGCCCTTCACCGCCTGGCCCTGAGAGAG
TTGCAGCAAGCGGTCCACGCTGGTTTGCCCCAGCAGGCGAAAATCCTGTTTGATGGTGGTTAACGGCGGG
ATATAACATGAGCTGTCTTCGGTATCGTCGTATCCCACTACCGAGATGTCCGCACCAACGCGCAGCCCGG
ACTCGGTAATGGCGCGCATTGCGCCCAGCGCCATCTGATCGTTGGCAACCAGCATCGCAGTGGGAACGAT
GCCCTCATTCAGCATTTGCATGGTTTGTTGAAAACCGGACATGGCACTCCAGTCGCCTTCCCGTTCCGCT
ATCGGCTGAATTTGATTGCGAGTGAGATATTTATGCCAGCCAGCCAGACGCAGACGCGCCGAGACAGAAC
TTAATGGGCCCGCTAACAGCGCGATTTGCTGGTGACCCAATGCGACCAGATGCTCCACGCCCAGTCGCGT
ACCGTCTTCATGGGAGAAAATAATACTGTTGATGGGTGTCTGGTCAGAGACATCAAGAAATAACGCCGGA
ACATTAGTGCAGGCAGCTTCCACAGCAATGGCATCCTGGTCATCCAGCGGATAGTTAATGATCAGCCCAC
TGACGCGTTGCGCGAGAAGATTGTGCACCGCCGCTTTACAGGCTTCGACGCCGCTTCGTTCTACCATCGA
CACCACCACGCTGGCACCCAGTTGATCGGCGCGAGATTTAATCGCCGCGACAATTTGCGACGGCGCGTGC
AGGGCCAGACTGGAGGTGGCAACGCCAATCAGCAACGACTGTTTGCCCGCCAGTTGTTGTGCCACGCGGT
TGGGAATGTAATTCAGCTCCGCCATCGCCGCTTCCACTTTTTCCCGCGTTTTCGCAGAAACGTGGCTGGC
CTGGTTCACCACGCGGGAAACGGTCTGATAAGAGACACCGGCATACTCTGCGACATCGTATAACGTTACT
GGTTTCACATTCACCACCCTGAATTGACTCTCTTCCGGGCGCTATCATGCCATACCGCGAAAGGTTTTGC
GCCATTCGATGGTGTCCGGGATCTCGACGCTCTCCCTTATGCGACTCCTGCATTAGGAAGCAGCCCAGTA
GTAGGTTGAGGCCGTTGAGCACCGCCGCCGCAAGGAATGGTGCATGCAAGGAGATGGCGCCCAACAGTCC
CCCGGCCACGGGGCCTGCCACCATACCCACGCCGAAACAAGCGCTCATGAGCCCGAAGTGGCGAGCCCGA
TCTTCCCCATCGGTGATGTCGGCGATATAGGCGCCAGCAACCGCACCTGTGGCGCCGGTGATGCCGGCCA
CGATGCGTCCGGCGTAGCCTAGGATCGAGATCGATCTCGATCCCGCGAAATTAATACGACTCACTATA
