>Addgene plasmid #62620 | p1585588 | addgene partial sequence | sequence record 117261 | pBRrevBam 5'-GGTGATGTCGGCGATATAGG-3'
AAAGTTGCCTATAATGTGTTTAGCAATGAAATCCCGGTTATTAGCCTGGCAGGTATTGATGAAATTGAAG
GTCGTCGTAGCGAAATTTGCCGTAAAATTGTTGAAGCATGTGAAGGTTGGGGTGTTTTTCAGGTTGTTGA
TCATGGTGTTGATGCAAATCTGATTGCAGAAATGACCCGTCTGGCACGTGAATTTTTTGCACTGCCTCCG
GAAGAAAAACTGCGTTTTGATATGAGCGGTGGTAAAAAAGGTGGTTTTATTGTTAGCAGCCATCTGCAGG
GTGAAGCAGTTCAGGATTGGCGTGAAATTGTTACCTATTTCAGCTATCCGATTCGTGCACGTGATTATAG
CCGTTGGCCTGATAAACCGGAAGGT
